>Addgene plasmid #171517 | pX330A-Yap1-E1-#1 | addgene full sequence | sequence record 337971 | Addgene NGS Result
GGGSGGGGSGRGGGGSGGGGSGGGGCGAGGCGGAGAGGTGCGGCGGCAGCCAATCAGAGCGGCGCGCTCC
GAAAGTTTCCTTTTATGGCGAGGCGGCGGCGGCGGCGGCCCTATAAAAAGCGAAGCGCGCGGCGGGCGGG
AGTCGCTGCGCGCTGCCTTCGCCCCGTGCCCCGCTCCGCCGCCGCCTCGCGCCGCCCGCCCCGGCTCTGA
CTGACCGCGTTACTCCCACAGGTGAGCGGGCGGGACGGCCCTTCTCCTCCGGGCTGTAATTAGCTGAGCA
AGAGGTAAGGGTTTAAGGGATGGTTGGTTGGTGGGGTATTAATGTTTAATTACCTGGAGCACCTGCCTGA
AATCACTTTTTTTCAGGTTGGACCGGTGCCACCATGGACTATAAGGACCACGACGGAGACTACAAGGATC
ATGATATTGATTACAAAGACGATGACGATAAGATGGCCCCAAAGAAGAAGCGGAAGGTCGGTATCCACGG
AGTCCCAGCAGCCGACAAGAAGTACAGCATCGGCCTGGACATCGGCACCAACTCTGTGGGCTGGGCCGTG
ATCACCGACGAGTACAAGGTGCCCAGCAAGAAATTCAAGGTGCTGGGCAACACCGACCGGCACAGCATCA
AGAAGAACCTGATCGGAGCCCTGCTGTTCGACAGCGGCGAAACAGCCGAGGCCACCCGGCTGAAGAGAAC
CGCCAGAAGAAGATACACCAGACGGAAGAACCGGATCTGCTATCTGCAAGAGATCTTCAGCAACGAGATG
GCCAAGGTGGACGACAGCTTCTTCCACAGACTGGAAGAGTCCTTCCTGGTGGAAGAGGATAAGAAGCACG
AGCGGCACCCCATCTTCGGCAACATCGTGGACGAGGTGGCCTACCACGAGAAGTACCCCACCATCTACCA
CCTGAGAAAGAAACTGGTGGACAGCACCGACAAGGCCGACCTGCGGCTGATCTATCTGGCCCTGGCCCAC
ATGATCAAGTTCCGGGGCCACTTCCTGATCGAGGGCGACCTGAACCCCGACAACAGCGACGTGGACAAGC
TGTTCATCCAGCTGGTGCAGACCTACAACCAGCTGTTCGAGGAAAACCCCATCAACGCCAGCGGCGTGGA
CGCCAAGGCCATCCTGTCTGCCAGACTGAGCAAGAGCAGACGGCTGGAAAATCTGATCGCCCAGCTGCCC
GGCGAGAAGAAGAATGGCCTGTTCGGAAACCTGATTGCCCTGAGCCTGGGCCTGACCCCCAACTTCAAGA
GCAACTTCGACCTGGCCGAGGATGCCAAACTGCAGCTGAGCAAGGACACCTACGACGACGACCTGGACAA
CCTGCTGGCCCAGATCGGCGACCAGTACGCCGACCTGTTTCTGGCCGCCAAGAACCTGTCCGACGCCATC
CTGCTGAGCGACATCCTGAGAGTGAACACCGAGATCACCAAGGCCCCCCTGAGCGCCTCTATGATCAAGA
GATACGACGAGCACCACCAGGACCTGACCCTGCTGAAAGCTCTCGTGCGGCAGCAGCTGCCTGAGAAGTA
CAAAGAGATTTTCTTCGACCAGAGCAAGAACGGCTACGCCGGCTACATTGACGGCGGAGCCAGCCAGGAA
GAGTTCTACAAGTTCATCAAGCCCATCCTGGAAAAGATGGACGGCACCGAGGAACTGCTCGTGAAGCTGA
ACAGAGAGGACCTGCTGCGGAAGCAGCGGACCTTCGACAACGGCAGCATCCCCCACCAGATCCACCTGGG
AGAGCTGCACGCCATTCTGCGGCGGCAGGAAGATTTTTACCCATTCCTGAAGGACAACCGGGAAAAGATC
GAGAAGATCCTGACCTTCCGCATCCCCTACTACGTGGGCCCTCTGGCCAGGGGAAACAGCAGATTCGCCT
GGATGACCAGAAAGAGCGAGGAAACCATCACCCCCTGGAACTTCGAGGAAGTGGTGGACAAGGGCGCTTC
CGCCCAGAGCTTCATCGAGCGGATGACCAACTTCGATAAGAACCTGCCCAACGAGAAGGTGCTGCCCAAG
CACAGCCTGCTGTACGAGTACTTCACCGTGTATAACGAGCTGACCAAAGTGAAATACGTGACCGAGGGAA
TGAGAAAGCCCGCCTTCCTGAGCGGCGAGCAGAAAAAGGCCATCGTGGACCTGCTGTTCAAGACCAACCG
GAAAGTGACCGTGAAGCAGCTGAAAGAGGACTACTTCAAGAAAATCGAGTGCTTCGACTCCGTGGAAATC
TCCGGCGTGGAAGATCGGTTCAACGCCTCCCTGGGCACATACCACGATCTGCTGAAAATTATCAAGGACA
AGGACTTCCTGGACAATGAGGAAAACGAGGACATTCTGGAAGATATCGTGCTGACCCTGACACTGTTTGA
GGACAGAGAGATGATCGAGGAACGGCTGAAAACCTATGCCCACCTGTTCGACGACAAAGTGATGAAGCAG
CTGAAGCGGCGGAGATACACCGGCTGGGGCAGGCTGAGCCGGAAGCTGATCAACGGCATCCGGGACAAGC
AGTCCGGCAAGACAATCCTGGATTTCCTGAAGTCCGACGGCTTCGCCAACAGAAACTTCATGCAGCTGAT
CCACGACGACAGCCTGACCTTTAAAGAGGACATCCAGAAAGCCCAGGTGTCCGGCCAGGGCGATAGCCTG
CACGAGCACATTGCCAATCTGGCCGGCAGCCCCGCCATTAAGAAGGGCATCCTGCAGACAGTGAAGGTGG
TGGACGAGCTCGTGAAAGTGATGGGCCGGCACAAGCCCGAGAACATCGTGATCGAAATGGCCAGAGAGAA
CCAGACCACCCAGAAGGGACAGAAGAACAGCCGCGAGAGAATGAAGCGGATCGAAGAGGGCATCAAAGAG
CTGGGCAGCCAGATCCTGAAAGAACACCCCGTGGAAAACACCCAGCTGCAGAACGAGAAGCTGTACCTGT
ACTACCTGCAGAATGGGCGGGATATGTACGTGGACCAGGAACTGGACATCAACCGGCTGTCCGACTACGA
TGTGGACCATATCGTGCCTCAGAGCTTTCTGAAGGACGACTCCATCGACAACAAGGTGCTGACCAGAAGC
GACAAGAACCGGGGCAAGAGCGACAACGTGCCCTCCGAAGAGGTCGTGAAGAAGATGAAGAACTACTGGC
GGCAGCTGCTGAACGCCAAGCTGATTACCCAGAGAAAGTTCGACAATCTGACCAAGGCCGAGAGAGGCGG
CCTGAGCGAACTGGATAAGGCCGGCTTCATCAAGAGACAGCTGGTGGAAACCCGGCAGATCACAAAGCAC
GTGGCACAGATCCTGGACTCCCGGATGAACACTAAGTACGACGAGAATGACAAGCTGATCCGGGAAGTGA
AAGTGATCACCCTGAAGTCCAAGCTGGTGTCCGATTTCCGGAAGGATTTCCAGTTTTACAAAGTGCGCGA
GATCAACAACTACCACCACGCCCACGACGCCTACCTGAACGCCGTCGTGGGAACCGCCCTGATCAAAAAG
TACCCTAAGCTGGAAAGCGAGTTCGTGTACGGCGACTACAAGGTGTACGACGTGCGGAAGATGATCGCCA
AGAGCGAGCAGGAAATCGGCAAGGCTACCGCCAAGTACTTCTTCTACAGCAACATCATGAACTTTTTCAA
GACCGAGATTACCCTGGCCAACGGCGAGATCCGGAAGCGGCCTCTGATCGAGACAAACGGCGAAACCGGG
GAGATCGTGTGGGATAAGGGCCGGGATTTTGCCACCGTGCGGAAAGTGCTGAGCATGCCCCAAGTGAATA
TCGTGAAAAAGACCGAGGTGCAGACAGGCGGCTTCAGCAAAGAGTCTATCCTGCCCAAGAGGAACAGCGA
TAAGCTGATCGCCAGAAAGAAGGACTGGGACCCTAAGAAGTACGGCGGCTTCGACAGCCCCACCGTGGCC
TATTCTGTGCTGGTGGTGGCCAAAGTGGAAAAGGGCAAGTCCAAGAAACTGAAGAGTGTGAAAGAGCTGC
TGGGGATCACCATCATGGAAAGAAGCAGCTTCGAGAAGAATCCCATCGACTTTCTGGAAGCCAAGGGCTA
CAAAGAAGTGAAAAAGGACCTGATCATCAAGCTGCCTAAGTACTCCCTGTTCGAGCTGGAAAACGGCCGG
AAGAGAATGCTGGCCTCTGCCGGCGAACTGCAGAAGGGAAACGAACTGGCCCTGCCCTCCAAATATGTGA
ACTTCCTGTACCTGGCCAGCCACTATGAGAAGCTGAAGGGCTCCCCCGAGGATAATGAGCAGAAACAGCT
GTTTGTGGAACAGCACAAGCACTACCTGGACGAGATCATCGAGCAGATCAGCGAGTTCTCCAAGAGAGTG
ATCCTGGCCGACGCTAATCTGGACAAAGTGCTGTCCGCCTACAACAAGCACCGGGATAAGCCCATCAGAG
AGCAGGCCGAGAATATCATCCACCTGTTTACCCTGACCAATCTGGGAGCCCCTGCCGCCTTCAAGTACTT
TGACACCACCATCGACCGGAAGAGGTACACCAGCACCAAAGAGGTGCTGGACGCCACCCTGATCCACCAG
AGCATCACCGGCCTGTACGAGACACGGATCGACCTGTCTCAGCTGGGAGGCGACAAAAGGCCGGCGGCCA
CGAAAAAGGCCGGCCAGGCAAAAAAGAAAAAGTAAGAATTCCTAGAGCTCGCTGATCAGCCTCGACTGTG
CCTTCTAGTTGCCAGCCATCTGTTGTTTGCCCCTCCCCCGTGCCTTCCTTGACCCTGGAAGGTGCCACTC
CCACTGTCCTTTCCTAATAAAATGAGGAAATTGCATCGCATTGTCTGAGTAGGTGTCATTCTATTCTGGG
GGGTGGGGTGGGGCAGGACAGCAAGGGGGAGGATTGGGAAGAGAATAGCAGGCATGCTGGGGAGCGGCCG
CAGGAACCCCTAGTGATGGAGTTGGCCACTCCCTCTCTGCGCGCTCGCTCGCTCACTGAGGCCGGGCGAC
CAAAGGTCGCCCGACGCCCGGGCTTTGCCCGGGCGGCCTCAGTGAGCGAGCGAGCGCGCAGCTGCCTGCA
GGAAAGAGCCCACAACCCCTCACTTGGTGGGCCAGTCCTCTGATAGACTGTGTCCCCTGGATACCCGTAT
TCTAGAGCTAGCGAATTCGAATTTAAATCGGATCCGCGGCCGCGAAGGATCTGCGATCGCTCCGGTGCCC
GTCAGTGGGCAGAGCGCACATCGCCCACAGTCCCCGAGAAGTTGGGGGGAGGGGTCGGCAATTGAACGGG
TGCCTAGAGAAGGTGGCGCGGGGTAAACTGGGAAAGTGATGTCGTGTACTGGCTCCGCCTTTTTCCCGAG
GGTGGGGGAGAACCGTATATAAGTGCAGTAGTCGCCGTGAACGTTCTTTTTCGCAACGGGTTTGCCGCCA
GAACACAGCTGAAGCTTCGAGGGGCTCGCATCTCTCCTTCACGCGCCCGCCGCCCTACCTGAGGCCGCCA
TCCACGCCGGTTGAGTCGCGTTCTGCCGCCTCCCGCCTGTGGTGCCTCCTGAACTGCGTCCGCCGTCTAG
GTAAGTTTAAAGCTCAGGTCGAGACCGGGCCTTTGTCCGGCGCTCCCTTGGAGCCTACCTAGACTCAGCC
GGCTCTCCACGCTTTGCCTGACCCTGCTTGCTCAACTCTACGTCTTTGTTTCGTTTTCTGTTCTGCGCCG
TTACAGATCCAAGCTGTGACCGGCGCCTACGCTAGACGCCACCATGGAGAGCGACGAGAGCGGCCTGCCC
GCCATGGAGATCGAGTGCCGCATCACCGGCACCCTGAACGGCGTGGAGTTCGAGCTGGTGGGCGGCGGAG
AGGGCACCCCCAAGCAGGGCCGCATGACCAACAAGATGAAGAGCACCAAAGGCGCCCTGACCTTCAGCCC
CTACCTGCTGAGCCACGTGATGGGCTACGGCTTCTACCACTTCGGCACCTACCCCAGCGGCTACGAGAAC
CCCTTCCTGCACGCCATCAACAACGGCGGCTACACCAACACCCGCATCGAGAAGTACGAGGACGGCGGCG
TGCTGCACGTGAGCTTCAGCTACCGCTACGAGGCCGGCCGCGTGATCGGCGACTTCAAGGTGGTGGGCAC
CGGCTTCCCCGAGGACAGCGTGATCTTCACCGACAAGATCATCCGCAGCAACGCCACCGTGGAGCACCTG
CACCCCATGGGCGATAACGTGCTGGTGGGCAGCTTCGCCCGCACCTTCAGCCTGCGCGACGGCGGCTACT
ACAGCTTCGTGGTGGACAGCCACATGCACTTCAAGAGCGCCATCCACCCCAGCATCCTGCAGAACGGGGG
CCCCATGTTCGCCTTCCGCCGCGTGGAGGAGCTGCACAGCAACACCGAGCTGGGCATCGTGGAGTACCAG
CACGCCTTCAAGACCCCCATCGCCTTCGCCAGATCCCGCGCTCAGTCGTCCAATTCTGCCGTGGACGGCA
CCGCCGGACCCGGCTCCACCGGATCTCGCGAGGGCAGAGGAAGTCTTCTAACATGCGGTGACGTGGAGGA
GAATCCCGGCCCTATGACCGAGTACAAGCCCACGGTGCGCCTCGCCACCCGCGACGACGTCCCCAGGGCC
GTACGCACCCTCGCCGCCGCGTTCGCCGACTACCCCGCCACGCGCCACACCGTCGATCCGGACCGCCACA
TCGAGCGGGTCACCGAGCTGCAAGAACTCTTCCTCACGCGCGTCGGGCTCGACATCGGCAAGGTGTGGGT
CGCGGACGACGGCGCCGCGGTGGCGGTCTGGACCACGCCGGAGAGCGTCGAAGCGGGGGCGGTGTTCGCC
GAGATCGGCCCGCGCATGGCCGAGTTGAGCGGTTCCCGGCTGGCCGCGCAGCAACAGATGGAAGGCCTCC
TGGCGCCGCACCGGCCCAAGGAGCCCGCGTGGTTCCTGGCCACCGTCGGCGTCTCGCCCGACCACCAGGG
CAAGGGTCTGGGCAGCGCCGTCGTGCTCCCCGGAGTGGAGGCGGCCGAGCGCGCCGGGGTGCCCGCCTTC
CTGGAGACCTCCGCGCCCCGCAACCTCCCCTTCTACGAGCGGCTCGGCTTCACCGTCACCGCCGACGTCG
AGGTGCCCGAAGGACCGCGCACCTGGTGCATGACCCGCAAGCCCGGTGCCTGAAATCAACCTCTGGATTA
CAAAATTTGTGAAAGATTGACTGGTATTCTTAACTATGTTGCTCCTTTTACGCTATGTGGATACGCTGCT
TTAATGCCTTTGTATCATGCGTTAACTAAACTTGTTTATTGCAGCTTATAATGGTTACAAATAAAGCAAT
AGCATCACAAATTTCACAAATAAAGCATTTTTTTCACTGCATTCTAGTTGTGGTTTGTCCAAACTCATCA
ATGTATCTTATCATGTCTGGAATTGACTCAAATGATGTCAATTAGTCTATCAGAAGCTCATCTGGTCTCC
CTTCCGGGCCTGCAGGGGCGCCTGATGCGGTATTTTCTCCTTACGCATCTGTGCGGTATTTCACACCGCA
TA
[95 nt withheld, positions 7493-7587]
T
[46 nt withheld, positions 7589-7634]
C
[141 nt withheld, positions 7636-7776]
CCTTTGACGTTGGAGTCCACGTTCTTT
[37 nt withheld, positions 7804-7840]
ACTCTATCTCGGGCTATTCTTTTGATTTATAAGGGATTTTGCCGATTTCGGTCTATTGGTTAAAAAATGA
GCTGATTTAACAAAAATTTAACGCGAATTTTAACAAAATATTAACGTTTACAATTTTATGGTGCACTCTC
AGTACAATCTGCTCTGATGCCGCATAGTTAAGCCAGCCCCGACACCCGCCAACACCCGCTGACGCGCCCT
GACGGGCTTGTCTGCTCCCGGCATCCGCTTACAGACAAGCTGTGACCGTCTCCGGGAGCTGCATGTGTCA
GAGGTTTTCACCGTCATCACCGAAACGCGCGAGACGAAAGGGCCTCGTGATACGCCTATTTTTATAGGTT
AATGTCATGATAATAATGGTTTCTTAGACGTCAGGTGGCACTTTTCGGGGAAATGTGCGCGGAACCCCTA
TTTGTTTATTTTTCTAAATACATTCAAATATGTATCCGCTCATGAGACAATAACCCTGATAAATGCTTCA
ATAATATTGAAAAAGGAAGAGTATGAGTATTCAACATTTCCGTGTCGCCCTTATTCCCTTTTTTGCGGCA
TTTTGCCTTCCTGTTTTTGCTCACCCAGAAACGCTGGTGAAAGTAAAAGATGCTGAAGATCAGTTGGGTG
CACGAGTGGGTTACATCGAACTGGATCTCAACAGCGGTAAGATCCTTGAGAGTTTTCGCCCCGAAGAACG
TTTTCCAATGATGAGCACTTTTAAAGTTCTGCTATGTGGCGCGGTATTATCCCGTATTGACGCCGGGCAA
GAGCAACTCGGTCGCCGCATACACTATTCTCAGAATGACTTGGTTGAGTACTCACCAGTCACAGAAAAGC
ATCTTACGGATGGCATGACAGTAAGAGAATTATGCAGTGCTGCCATAACCATGAGTGATAACACTGCGGC
CAACTTACTTCTGACAACGATCGGAGGACCGAAGGAGCTAACCGCTTTTTTGCACAACATGGGGGATCAT
GTAACTCGCCTTGATCGTTGGGAACCGGAGCTGAATGAAGCCATACCAAACGACGAGCGTGACACCACGA
TGCCTGTAGCAATGGCAACAACGTTGCGCAAACTATTAACTGGCGAACTACTTACTCTAGCTTCCCGGCA
ACAATTAATAGACTGGATGGAGGCGGATAAAGTTGCAGGACCACTTCTGCGCTCGGCCCTTCCGGCTGGC
TGGTTTATTGCTGATAAATCTGGAGCCGGTGAGCGTGGAAGCCGCGGTATCATTGCAGCACTGGGGCCAG
ATGGTAAGCCCTCCCGTATCGTAGTTATCTACACGACGGGGAGTCAGGCAACTATGGATGAACGAAATAG
ACAGATCGCTGAGATAGGTGCCTCACTGATTAAGCATTGGTAACTGTCAGACCAAGTTTACTCATATATA
CTTTAGATTGATTTAAAACTTCATTTTTAATTTAAAAGGATCTAGGTGAAGATCCTTTTTGATAATCTCA
TGACCAAAATCCCTTAACGTGAGTTTTCGTTCCACTGAGCGTCAGACCCCGTAGAAAAGATCAAAGGATC
TTCTTGAGATCCTTTTTTTCTGCGCGTAATCTGCTGCTTGCAAACAAAAAAACCACCGCTACCAGCGGTG
GTTTGTTTGCCGGATCAAGAGCTACCAACTCTTTTTCCGAAGGTAACTGGCTTCAGCAGAGCGCAGATAC
CAAATACTGTTCTTCTAGTGTAGCCGTAGTTAGGCCACCACTTCAAGAACTCTGTAGCACCGCCTACATA
CCTCGCTCTGCTAATCCTGTTACCAGTGGCTGCTGCCAGTGGCGATAAGTCGTGTCTTACCGGGTTGGAC
TCAAGACGATAGTTACCGGATAAGGCGCAGCGGTCGGGCTGAACGGGGGGTTCGTGCACACAGCCCAGCT
TGGAGCGAACGACCTACACCGAACTGAGATACCTACAGCGTGAGCTATGAGAAAGCGCCACGCTTCCCGA
AGGGAGAAAGGCGGACAGGTATCCGGTAAGCGGCAGGGTCGGAACAGGAGAGCGCACGAGGGAGCTTCCA
GGGGGAAACGCCTGGTATCTTTATAGTCCTGTCGGGTTTCGCCACCTCTGACTTGAGCGTCGATTTTTGT
GATGCTCGTCAGGGGGGCGGAGCCTATGGAAAAACGCCAGCAACGCGGCCTTTTTACGGTTCCTGGCCTT
TTGCTGGCCTTTTGCTCACATGTGAGGGCCTATTTCCCATGATTCCTTCATATTTGCATATACGATACAA
GGCTGTTAGAGAGATAATTGGAATTAATTTGACTGTAAACACAAAGATATTAGTACAAAATACGTGACGT
AGAAAGTAATAATTTCTTGGGTAGTTTGCAGTTTTAAAATTATGTTTTAAAATGGACTATCATATGCTTA
CCGTAACTTGAAAGTATTTCGATTTCTTGGCTTTATATATCTTGTGGAAAGGACGAAACACCGCGCGGCC
TTGGCGTTGCGCGGTTTTAGAGCTAGAAATAGCAAGTTAAAATAAGGCTAGTCCGTTATCAACTTGAAAA
AGTGGCACCGAGTCGGTGCTTTTTTGTTTTAGAGCTAGAAATAGCAAGTTAAAATAAGGCTAGTCCGTTT
TTAGCGCGTGCGCCAATTCTGCAGACAAATGGCTCTAGAGGTACCCGTTACATAACTTACGGTAAATGGC
CCGCCTGGCTGACCGCCCAACGACCCCCGCCCATTGACGTCAATAGTAACGCCAATAGGGACTTTCCATT
GACGTCAATGGGTGGAGTATTTACGGTAAACTGCCCACTTGGCAGTACATCAAGTGTATCATATGCCAAG
TACGCCCCCTATTGACGTCAATGACGGTAAATGGCCCGCCTGGCATTGTGCCCAGTACATGACCTTATGG
GACTTTCCTACTTGGCAGTACATCTACGTATTAGTCATCGCTATTACCATGGTCGAGGTGAGCCCCACGT
TCTGCTTCACTCTCCCCATCTCCCCCCCCTCCCCACCCCCAATTTTGTATTTATTTATTTTTTAATTATT
TTGTGCAGCGATGGGGGCGGGGGGGGGGGGGGGGCGCGCGCCRGGSGGGGSG
Features (pLannotate 1.2.2; 24 found; start..end, strand, type, name):
    139..366     +  intron         hybrid intron: hybrid between chicken β-actin (CBA) and minute virus of mice (MMV) introns (Gray et al., 2011)
    504..2105    +  CDS            Cas9(N): N-terminal portion of Streptococcus pyogenes Cas9 (Zetsche et al., 2015)
   2106..4604    +  CDS            Cas9(C): C-terminal portion of Streptococcus pyogenes Cas9 (Zetsche et al., 2015)
   4605..4652    +  CDS            nucleoplasmin NLS: bipartite nuclear localization signal from nucleoplasmin
   4686..4797    +  polyA_signal   bGH poly(A) signal: bovine growth hormone polyadenylation signal
   4902..5042    +  repeat_region  AAV2 ITR: inverted terminal repeat of adeno-associated virus serotype 2 inverted
   5187..5398    +  promoter       EF-1α core promoter: core promoter for human elongation factor EF-1α
   5411..5679    +  LTR            5' LTR (truncated): truncated 5' long terminal repeat (LTR) from human T-cell leukemia virus (HTLV) type 1
   5736..6400    +  CDS            CopGFP (fragment): green fluorescent protein 2 from Pontellina plumata, also known as ppluGFP2 (Shagin et al., 2004)
   6524..7123    +  CDS            PuroR: puromycin N-acetyltransferase; pac from Streptomyces alboniger; confers resistance to puromycin
   7124..7230    +  misc_feature   WPRE (fragment): woodchuck hepatitis virus posttranscriptional regulatory element
   7239..7360    +  polyA_signal   SV40 poly(A) signal: SV40 polyadenylation signal
   7441..7492    -  misc_feature   bom (fragment): basis of mobility region from pBR322
   7511..7966    +  rep_origin     f1 ori (sequence partly withheld): f1 bacteriophage origin of replication; arrow indicates direction of (+) strand synthesis
   7967..8016    -  misc_feature   bom (fragment): basis of mobility region from pBR322
   8118..8153    -  CDS            rop (fragment): Rop protein, which maintains plasmids at low copy number; rop
   8248..8352    +  promoter       AmpR promoter: bla
   8353..9213    +  CDS            AmpR: β-lactamase; bla; confers resistance to ampicillin, carbenicillin, and related antibiotics
   9384..9972    +  rep_origin     ori: high-copy-number ColE1/pMB1/pBR322/pUC origin of replication
  10034..10274   +  promoter       U6 promoter: RNA polymerase III promoter for human U6 snRNA
  10304..10379   +  misc_RNA       gRNA scaffold: guide RNA scaffold for the Streptococcus pyogenes CRISPR/Cas9 system
  10386..10429   +  misc_RNA       gRNA scaffold (fragment): guide RNA scaffold for the Streptococcus pyogenes CRISPR/Cas9 system
  10476..10761   +  enhancer       CMV enhancer: human cytomegalovirus immediate early enhancer; contains an 18-bp deletion relative to the standard CMV enhancer
  10763..138     +  promoter       chicken β-actin promoter (across the origin): No description available
