[The description below was written by a language model from this plasmid's Addgene catalogue record and pLannotate feature annotations shown in this document.]
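Description:
pX330A-Yap1-E1-#1 is an all-in-one CRISPR/Cas9 plasmid for transient expression in mammalian cells, built on the pX330A backbone and carrying a guide RNA directed against the mouse Yap1 gene. It is propagated in E. coli as a high-copy plasmid through a ColE1/pUC-type origin with ampicillin selection (AmpR under its own bla promoter). An f1 phage origin is also present, along with small remnants of pBR322 bom and rop sequences.

The guide is transcribed from a human U6 RNA polymerase III promoter, with the short gap between promoter and the S. pyogenes gRNA scaffold corresponding to the position of the targeting spacer. A second, partial scaffold fragment lies just downstream. Cas9 is driven by a hybrid CBA-type promoter (CMV enhancer, chicken β-actin promoter and a hybrid CBA/MVM intron). The annotation splits the coding sequence into contiguous N- and C-terminal portions that together form one full-length S. pyogenes Cas9, followed by a nucleoplasmin NLS and a bGH polyadenylation signal.

The sequenced plasmid also contains a separate marker cassette that the catalogue fields do not mention: an EF-1α core promoter with an HTLV-1 LTR-derived element drives copGFP and puromycin N-acetyltransferase, followed by a WPRE fragment and SV40 poly(A). This should allow transfected cells to be identified by fluorescence or enriched with puromycin. A single AAV2 ITR is annotated, which is not sufficient for AAV packaging.

The stated purpose is deletion of a genomic locus in Yap1. The "E1-#1" name suggests it is one of a set of guides, probably used in combination to excise a region, although the record does not define the partner constructs or the exact target interval.
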