Addgene plasmid #171517: pX330A-Yap1-E1-#1
Purpose: deletion of a genomic locus in Yap1 gene
Depositing lab: Hans Schöler. Publication: YAP establishes epiblast responsiveness to inductive signals for germ cell fate. Kagiwada S, Aramaki S, Wu G, Shin B, Kutejova E, Obridge D, Adachi K, Wrana JL, Hubner K, Scholer HR. Development. 2021 Oct 15;148(20). pii: 272520. doi: 10.1242/dev.199732. Epub 2021 Oct 19. PubMed 34528691.
Backbone
  Vector backbone: px330A
  Vector type: Mammalian Expression, CRISPR
Growth in bacteria
  Bacterial resistance: Ampicillin, 100 μg/mL
  Growth temperature: 37°C
  Growth strain: DH5alpha
  Copy number: High Copy
Gene/Insert
  Gene/Insert name: Yap1
  gRNA/shRNA sequence: CGCGGCCTTGGCGTTGCGCG
  Species: M. musculus (mouse)
  Entrez Gene: Yap1 (a.k.a. Yap, Yap65, Yki, Yorkie)
  Cloning method: Restriction Enzyme; 5′ cloning site unknown (unknown if destroyed); 3′ cloning site unknown (unknown if destroyed)
  Sequencing primers: 5′ unknown
Terms and licenses: Academic/Nonprofit Terms; Industry Terms: Not Available to Industry
How to cite: pX330A-Yap1-E1-#1 was a gift from Hans Schöler (Addgene plasmid # 171517 ; http://n2t.net/addgene:171517 ; RRID:Addgene_171517)
